>Addgene plasmid #76961 | CAD gRNA (BRDN0001146236) | addgene full sequence | sequence record 186844 | Addgene Assembled Sequence
CCCGGGTGCAAAGATGGATAAAGTTTTAAACAGAGAGGAATCTTTGCAGCTAATGGACCTTCTAGGTCTT
GAAAGGAGTGGGAATTGGCTCCGGTGCCCGTCAGTGGGCAGAGCGCACATCGCCCACAGTCCCCGAGAAG
TTGGGGGGAGGGGTCGGCAATTGATCCGGTGCCTAGAGAAGGTGGCGCGGGGTAAACTGGGAAAGTGATG
TCGTGTACTGGCTCCGCCTTTTTCCCGAGGGTGGGGGAGAACCGTATATAAGTGCAGTAGTCGCCGTGAA
CGTTCTTTTTCGCAACGGGTTTGCCGCCAGAACACAGGTAAGTGCCGTGTGTGGTTCCCGCGGGCCTGGC
CTCTTTACGGGTTATGGCCCTTGCGTGCCTTGAATTACTTCCACCTGGCTGCAGTACGTGATTCTTGATC
CCGAGCTTCGGGTTGGAAGTGGGTGGGAGAGTTCGAGGCCTTGCGCTTAAGGAGCCCCTTCGCCTCGTGC
TTGAGTTGAGGCCTGGCCTGGGCGCTGGGGCCGCCGCGTGCGAATCTGGTGGCACCTTCGCGCCTGTCTC
GCTGCTTTCGATAAGTCTCTAGCCATTTAAAATTTTTGATGACCTGCTGCGACGCTTTTTTTCTGGCAAG
ATAGTCTTGTAAATGCGGGCCAAGATCTGCACACTGGTATTTCGGTTTTTGGGGCCGCGGGCGGCGACGG
GGCCCGTGCGTCCCAGCGCACATGTTCGGCGAGGCGGGGCCTGCGAGCGCGGCCACCGAGAATCGGACGG
GGGTAGTCTCAAGCTGGCCGGCCTGCTCTGGTGCCTGGCCTCGCGCCGCCGTGTATCGCCCCGCCCTGGG
CGGCAAGGCTGGCCCGGTCGGCACCAGTTGCGTGAGCGGAAAGATGGCCGCTTCCCGGCCCTGCTGCAGG
GAGCTCAAAATGGAGGACGCGGCGCTCGGGAGAGCGGGCGGGTGAGTCACCCACACAAAGGAAAAGGGCC
TTTCCGTCCTCAGCCGTCGCTTCATGTGACTCCACGGAGTACCGGGCGCCGTCCAGGCACCTCGATTAGT
TCTCGAGCTTTTGGAGTACGTCGTCTTTAGGTTGGGGGGAGGGGTTTTATGCGATGGAGTTTCCCCACAC
TGAGTGGGTGGAGACTGAAGTTAGGCCAGCTTGGCACTTGATGTAATTCTCCTTGGAATTTGCCCTTTTT
GAGTTTGGATCTTGGTTCATTCTCAAGCCTCAGACAGTGGTTCAAAGTTTTTTTCTTCCATTTCAGGTGT
CGTGACGTACGGCCACCATGACCGAGTACAAGCCCACGGTGCGCCTCGCCACCCGCGACGACGTCCCCAG
GGCCGTACGCACCCTCGCCGCCGCGTTCGCCGACTACCCCGCCACGCGCCACACCGTCGATCCGGACCGC
CACATCGAGCGGGTCACCGAGCTGCAAGAACTCTTCCTCACGCGCGTCGGGCTCGACATCGGCAAGGTGT
GGGTCGCGGACGACGGCGCCGCCGTGGCGGTCTGGACCACGCCGGAGAGCGTCGAAGCGGGGGCGGTGTT
CGCCGAGATCGGCCCGCGCATGGCCGAGTTGAGCGGTTCCCGGCTGGCCGCGCAGCAACAGATGGAAGGC
CTCCTGGCGCCGCACCGGCCCAAGGAGCCCGCGTGGTTCCTGGCCACCGTCGGAGTCTCGCCCGACCACC
AGGGCAAGGGTCTGGGCAGCGCCGTCGTGCTCCCCGGAGTGGAGGCGGCCGAGCGCGCCGGGGTGCCCGC
CTTCCTGGAGACCTCCGCGCCCCGCAACCTCCCCTTCTACGAGCGGCTCGGCTTCACCGTCACCGCCGAC
GTCGAGGTGCCCGAAGGACCGCGCACCTGGTGCATGACCCGCAAGCCCGGTGCCTGAACGCGTTAAGTCG
ACAATCAACCTCTGGATTACAAAATTTGTGAAAGATTGACTGGTATTCTTAACTATGTTGCTCCTTTTAC
GCTATGTGGATACGCTGCTTTAATGCCTTTGTATCATGCTATTGCTTCCCGTATGGCTTTCATTTTCTCC
TCCTTGTATAAATCCTGGTTGCTGTCTCTTTATGAGGAGTTGTGGCCCGTTGTCAGGCAACGTGGCGTGG
TGTGCACTGTGTTTGCTGACGCAACCCCCACTGGTTGGGGCATTGCCACCACCTGTCAGCTCCTTTCCGG
GACTTTCGCTTTCCCCCTCCCTATTGCCACGGCGGAACTCATCGCCGCCTGCCTTGCCCGCTGCTGGACA
GGGGCTCGGCTGTTGGGCACTGACAATTCCGTGGTGTTGTCGGGGAAATCATCGTCCTTTCCTTGGCTGC
TCGCCTGTGTTGCCACCTGGATTCTGCGCGGGACGTCCTTCTGCTACGTCCCTTCGGCCCTCAATCCAGC
GGACCTTCCTTCCCGCGGCCTGCTGCCGGCTCTGCGGCCTCTTCCGCGTCTTCGCCTTCGCCCTCAGACG
AGTCGGATCTCCCTTTGGGCCGCCTCCCCGCGTCGACTTTAAGACCAATGACTTACAAGGCAGCTGTAGA
TCTTAGCCACTTTTTAAAAGAAAAGGGGGGACTGGAAGGGCTAATTCACTCCCAACGAAGACAAGATCTG
CTTTTTGCTTGTACTGGGTCTCTCTGGTTAGACCAGATCTGAGCCTGGGAGCTCTCTGGCTAACTAGGGA
ACCCACTGCTTAAGCCTCAATAAAGCTTGCCTTGAGTGCTTCAAGTAGTGTGTGCCCGTCTGTTGTGTGA
CTCTGGTAACTAGAGATCCCTCAGACCCTTTTAGTCAGTGTGGAAAATCTCTAGCAGTACGTATAGTAGT
TCATGTCATCTTATTATTCAGTATTTATAACTTGCAAAGAAATGAATATCAGAGAGTGAGAGGAACTTGT
TTATTGCAGCTTATAATGGTTACAAATAAAGCAATAGCATCACAAATTTCACAAATAAAGCATTTTTTTC
ACTGCATTCTAGTTGTGGTTTGTCCAAACTCATCAATGTATCTTATCATGTCTGGCTCTAGCTATCCCGC
CCCTAACTCCGCCCATCCCGCCCCTAACTCCGCCCAGTTCCGCCCATTCTCCGCCCCATGGCTGACTAAT
TTTTTTTATTTATGCAGAGGCCGAGGCCGCCTCGGCCTCTGAGCTATTCCAGAAGTAGTGAGGAGGCTTT
TTTGGAGGCCTAGGGACGTACCCAATTCGCCCTATAGTGAGTCGTATTACGCGCGCTCACTGGCCGTCGT
TTTACAACGTCGTGACTGGGAAAACCCTGGCGTTACCCAACTTAATCGCCTTGCAGCACATCCCCCTTTC
GCCAGCTGGCGTAATAGCGAAGAGGCCCGCACCGATCGCCCTTCCCAACAGTTGCGCAGCCTGAATGGCG
AATGGG
[124 nt withheld, positions 3367-3490]
C
[91 nt withheld, positions 3492-3582]
A
[49 nt withheld, positions 3584-3632]
CCTTTGACGTTGGAGTCCACGTTCTTT
[37 nt withheld, positions 3660-3696]
ACCCTATCTCGGTCTATTCTTTTGATTTATAAGGGATTTTGCCGATTTCGGCCTATTGGTTAAAAAATGA
GCTGATTTAACAAAAATTTAACGCGAATTTTAACAAAATATTAACGCTTACAATTTAGGTGGCACTTTTC
GGGGAAATGTGCGCGGAACCCCTATTTGTTTATTTTTCTAAATACATTCAAATATGTATCCGCTCATGAG
ACAATAACCCTGATAAATGCTTCAATAATATTGAAAAAGGAAGAGTATGAGTATTCAACATTTCCGTGTC
GCCCTTATTCCCTTTTTTGCGGCATTTTGCCTTCCTGTTTTTGCTCACCCAGAAACGCTGGTGAAAGTAA
AAGATGCTGAAGATCAGTTGGGTGCACGAGTGGGTTACATCGAACTGGATCTCAACAGCGGTAAGATCCT
TGAGAGTTTTCGCCCCGAAGAACGTTTTCCAATGATGAGCACTTTTAAAGTTCTGCTATGTGGCGCGGTA
TTATCCCGTATTGACGCCGGGCAAGAGCAACTCGGTCGCCGCATACACTATTCTCAGAATGACTTGGTTG
AGTACTCACCAGTCACAGAAAAGCATCTTACGGATGGCATGACAGTAAGAGAATTATGCAGTGCTGCCAT
AACCATGAGTGATAACACTGCGGCCAACTTACTTCTGACAACGATCGGAGGACCGAAGGAGCTAACCGCT
TTTTTGCACAACATGGGGGATCATGTAACTCGCCTTGATCGTTGGGAACCGGAGCTGAATGAAGCCATAC
CAAACGACGAGCGTGACACCACGATGCCTGTAGCAATGGCAACAACGTTGCGCAAACTATTAACTGGCGA
ACTACTTACTCTAGCTTCCCGGCAACAATTAATAGACTGGATGGAGGCGGATAAAGTTGCAGGACCACTT
CTGCGCTCGGCCCTTCCGGCTGGCTGGTTTATTGCTGATAAATCTGGAGCCGGTGAGCGTGGGTCTCGCG
GTATCATTGCAGCACTGGGGCCAGATGGTAAGCCCTCCCGTATCGTAGTTATCTACACGACGGGGAGTCA
GGCAACTATGGATGAACGAAATAGACAGATCGCTGAGATAGGTGCCTCACTGATTAAGCATTGGTAACTG
TCAGACCAAGTTTACTCATATATACTTTAGATTGATTTAAAACTTCATTTTTAATTTAAAAGGATCTAGG
TGAAGATCCTTTTTGATAATCTCATGACCAAAATCCCTTAACGTGAGTTTTCGTTCCACTGAGCGTCAGA
CCCCGTAGAAAAGATCAAAGGATCTTCTTGAGATCCTTTTTTTCTGCGCGTAATCTGCTGCTTGCAAACA
AAAAAACCACCGCTACCAGCGGTGGTTTGTTTGCCGGATCAAGAGCTACCAACTCTTTTTCCGAAGGTAA
CTGGCTTCAGCAGAGCGCAGATACCAAATACTGTTCTTCTAGTGTAGCCGTAGTTAGGCCACCACTTCAA
GAACTCTGTAGCACCGCCTACATACCTCGCTCTGCTAATCCTGTTACCAGTGGCTGCTGCCAGTGGCGAT
AAGTCGTGTCTTACCGGGTTGGACTCAAGACGATAGTTACCGGATAAGGCGCAGCGGTCGGGCTGAACGG
GGGGTTCGTGCACACAGCCCAGCTTGGAGCGAACGACCTACACCGAACTGAGATACCTACAGCGTGAGCT
ATGAGAAAGCGCCACGCTTCCCGAAGGGAGAAAGGCGGACAGGTATCCGGTAAGCGGCAGGGTCGGAACA
GGAGAGCGCACGAGGGAGCTTCCAGGGGGAAACGCCTGGTATCTTTATAGTCCTGTCGGGTTTCGCCACC
TCTGACTTGAGCGTCGATTTTTGTGATGCTCGTCAGGGGGGCGGAGCCTATGGAAAAACGCCAGCAACGC
GGCCTTTTTACGGTTCCTGGCCTTTTGCTGGCCTTTTGCTCACATGTTCTTTCCTGCGTTATCCCCTGAT
TCTGTGGATAACCGTATTACCGCCTTTGAGTGAGCTGATACCGCTCGCCGCAGCCGAACGACCGAGCGCA
GCGAGTCAGTGAGCGAGGAAGCGGAAGAGCGCCCAATACGCAAACCGCCTCTCCCCGCGCGTTGGCCGAT
TCATTAATGCAGCTGGCACGACAGGTTTCCCGACTGGAAAGCGGGCAGTGAGCGCAACGCAATTAATGTG
AGTTAGCTCACTCATTAGGCACCCCAGGCTTTACACTTTATGCTTCCGGCTCGTATGTTGTGTGGAATTG
TGAGCGGATAACAATTTCACACAGGAAACAGCTATGACCATGATTACGCCAAGCGCGCAATTAACCCTCA
CTAAAGGGAACAAAAGCTGGAGCTGCAAGCTTAATGTAGTCTTATGCAATACTCTTGTAGTCTTGCAACA
TGGTAACGATGAGTTAGCAACATGCCTTACAAGGAGAGAAAAAGCACCGTGCATGCCGATTGGTGGAAGT
AAGGTGGTACGATCGTGCCTTATTAGGAAGGCAACAGACGGGTCTGACATGGATTGGACGAACCACTGAA
TTGCCGCATTGCAGAGATATTGTATTTAAGTGCCTAGCTCGATACATAAACGGGTCTCTCTGGTTAGACC
AGATCTGAGCCTGGGAGCTCTCTGGCTAACTAGGGAACCCACTGCTTAAGCCTCAATAAAGCTTGCCTTG
AGTGCTTCAAGTAGTGTGTGCCCGTCTGTTGTGTGACTCTGGTAACTAGAGATCCCTCAGACCCTTTTAG
TCAGTGTGGAAAATCTCTAGCAGTGGCGCCCGAACAGGGACTTGAAAGCGAAAGGGAAACCAGAGGAGCT
CTCTCGACGCAGGACTCGGCTTGCTGAAGCGCGCACGGCAAGAGGCGAGGGGCGGCGACTGGTGAGTACG
CCAAAAATTTTGACTAGCGGAGGCTAGAAGGAGAGAGATGGGTGCGAGAGCGTCAGTATTAAGCGGGGGA
GAATTAGATCGCGATGGGAAAAAATTCGGTTAAGGCCAGGGGGAAAGAAAAAATATAAATTAAAACATAT
AGTATGGGCAAGCAGGGAGCTAGAACGATTCGCAGTTAATCCTGGCCTGTTAGAAACATCAGAAGGCTGT
AGACAAATACTGGGACAGCTACAACCATCCCTTCAGACAGGATCAGAAGAACTTAGATCATTATATAATA
CAGTAGCAACCCTCTATTGTGTGCATCAAAGGATAGAGATAAAAGACACCAAGGAAGCTTTAGACAAGAT
AGAGGAAGAGCAAAACAAAAGTAAGACCACCGCACAGCAAGCGGCCGCTGATCTTCAGACCTGGAGGAGG
AGATATGAGGGACAATTGGAGAAGTGAATTATATAAATATAAAGTAGTAAAAATTGAACCATTAGGAGTA
GCACCCACCAAGGCAAAGAGAAGAGTGGTGCAGAGAGAAAAAAGAGCAGTGGGAATAGGAGCTTTGTTCC
TTGGGTTCTTGGGAGCAGCAGGAAGCACTATGGGCGCAGCGTCAATGACGCTGACGGTACAGGCCAGACA
ATTATTGTCTGGTATAGTGCAGCAGCAGAACAATTTGCTGAGGGCTATTGAGGCGCAACAGCATCTGTTG
CAACTCACAGTCTGGGGCATCAAGCAGCTCCAGGCAAGAATCCTGGCTGTGGAAAGATACCTAAAGGATC
AACAGCTCCTGGGGATTTGGGGTTGCTCTGGAAAACTCATTTGCACCACTGCTGTGCCTTGGAATGCTAG
TTGGAGTAATAAATCTCTGGAACAGATTTGGAATCACACGACCTGGATGGAGTGGGACAGAGAAATTAAC
AATTACACAAGCTTAATACACTCCTTAATTGAAGAATCGCAAAACCAGCAAGAAAAGAATGAACAAGAAT
TATTGGAATTAGATAAATGGGCAAGTTTGTGGAATTGGTTTAACATAACAAATTGGCTGTGGTATATAAA
ATTATTCATAATGATAGTAGGAGGCTTGGTAGGTTTAAGAATAGTTTTTGCTGTACTTTCTATAGTGAAT
AGAGTTAGGCAGGGATATTCACCATTATCGTTTCAGACCCACCTCCCAACCCCGAGGGGACCCAGAGAGG
GCCTATTTCCCATGATTCCTTCATATTTGCATATACGATACAAGGCTGTTAGAGAGATAATTAGAATTAA
TTTGACTGTAAACACAAAGATATTAGTACAAAATACGTGACGTAGAAAGTAATAATTTCTTGGGTAGTTT
GCAGTTTTAAAATTATGTTTTAAAATGGACTATCATATGCTTACCGTAACTTGAAAGTATTTCGATTTCT
TGGCTTTATATATCTTGTGGAAAGGACGAAACACCGTCCACGGGTATTCAATACAGGTTTTAGAGCTAGA
AATAGCAAGTTAAAATAAGGCTAGTCCGTTATCAACTTGAAAAAGTGGCACCGAGTCGGTGCTTTTTTAA
GCTTGGCGTAACTAGATCTTGAGACAAATGGCAGTATTCATCCACAATTTTAAAAGAAAAGGGGGGATTG
GGGGGTACAGTGCAGGGGAAAGAATAGTAGACATAATAGCAACAGACATACAAACTAAAGAATTACAAAA
ACAAATTACAAAAATTCAAAATTTTCGGGTTTATTACAGGGACAGCAGAGATCCACTTTGGCGCCGGCTC
GAGGGGG
Features (pLannotate 1.2.2; 29 found; start..end, strand, type, name):
     14..80      +  CDS            small t antigen (fragment): SV40 (simian virus 40) small t antigen
    106..317     +  promoter       EF-1α core promoter: core promoter for human elongation factor EF-1α
    318..1256    +  intron         EF-1α intron A: intron upstream of the start codon of human EF-1α
   1278..1877    +  CDS            PuroR (fragment): puromycin N-acetyltransferase; pac from Streptomyces; confers resistance to puromycin
   1893..2481    +  misc_feature   WPRE: woodchuck hepatitis virus posttranscriptional regulatory element
   2532..2551    +  misc_feature   cPPT/CTS (fragment): central polypurine tract and central termination sequence of HIV-1
   2553..2786    +  LTR            3' LTR (ΔU3): self-inactivating 3' long terminal repeat (LTR) from HIV-1
   2864..2985    +  polyA_signal   SV40 poly(A) signal: SV40 polyadenylation signal
   3025..3160    +  rep_origin     SV40 ori: SV40 origin of replication
   3181..3199    -  promoter       T7 promoter: promoter for bacteriophage T7 RNA polymerase
   3207..3362    +  CDS            lacZα (fragment): LacZα fragment of β-galactosidase; lacZ fragment
   3367..3795    +  rep_origin     f1 ori (sequence partly withheld): f1 bacteriophage origin of replication; arrow indicates direction of (+) strand synthesis
   3848..3952    +  promoter       AmpR promoter: bla
   3953..4813    +  CDS            AmpR: β-lactamase; bla; confers resistance to ampicillin, carbenicillin, and related antibiotics
   4984..5572    +  rep_origin     ori: high-copy-number ColE1/pMB1/pBR322/pUC origin of replication
   5755..5847    +  CDS            lacI (fragment): lac repressor; lacI; The lac repressor binds to the lac operator to inhibit transcription in E. coli. This inhibition can be relieved by adding lactose or isopropyl-β-D-thiogalactopyranoside (IPTG).
   5860..5881    +  protein_bind   CAP binding site: CAP binding activates transcription in the presence of cAMP. E. coli catabolite activator protein
   5896..5926    +  promoter       lac promoter: promoter for the E. coli lac operon
   5934..5950    +  protein_bind   lac operator: The lac repressor binds to the lac operator to inhibit transcription in E. coli. This inhibition can be relieved by adding lactose or isopropyl-β-D-thiogalactopyranoside (IPTG). lac repressor encoded by lacI
   5995..6013    +  promoter       T3 promoter: promoter for bacteriophage T3 RNA polymerase
   6041..6267    +  promoter       RSV promoter: Rous sarcoma virus enhancer/promoter
   6268..6448    +  LTR            5' LTR (truncated): truncated 5' long terminal repeat (LTR) from HIV-1
   6495..6620    +  misc_feature   HIV-1 Ψ: packaging signal of human immunodeficiency virus type 1
   6604..6967    +  CDS            HIV-1 gag (fragment): gag protein from human immunodeficiency virus 1; gag
   7113..7346    +  misc_feature   RRE: The Rev response element (RRE) of HIV-1 allows for Rev-dependent mRNA export from the nucleus to the cytoplasm.
   7723..7749    +  CDS            Rev (fragment): human immunodeficiency virus 1 (HIV-1) Rev protein; rev; enhances nuclear export of unspliced and incompletely spliced viral mRNAs
   7753..7993    +  promoter       U6 promoter: RNA polymerase III promoter for human U6 snRNA
   8023..8098    +  misc_RNA       gRNA scaffold: guide RNA scaffold for the Streptococcus pyogenes CRISPR/Cas9 system
   8154..8271    +  misc_feature   cPPT/CTS: central polypurine tract and central termination sequence of HIV-1
