[The description below was written by a language model from this plasmid's Addgene catalogue record and pLannotate feature annotations shown in this document.]
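Description:
CAD gRNA (BRDN0001146236) is a third-generation lentiviral guide RNA plasmid built on the lentiGuide-Puro backbone and designed to target the human CAD gene for CRISPR-Cas9 editing. In bacteria it is maintained as a high-copy plasmid through a ColE1/pUC-type origin and selected with ampicillin via the β-lactamase gene. An f1 origin, an SV40 origin and remnants of lac and phage promoter sequences are also annotated in the backbone.

The viral portion begins with an RSV promoter fused to a truncated HIV-1 5' LTR, which makes genomic RNA production Tat-independent. It continues with the Ψ packaging signal, a partial gag sequence, the Rev response element and a cPPT/CTS, and ends in a self-inactivating ΔU3 3' LTR followed by an SV40 polyadenylation signal. Two expression units sit between the LTRs. A human U6 RNA polymerase III promoter drives the CAD-specific spacer joined to the Streptococcus pyogenes guide RNA scaffold. Separately, the EF-1α core promoter with its intron A drives puromycin N-acetyltransferase, so transduced mammalian cells can be selected with puromycin. A WPRE downstream of this cassette enhances transcript expression.

The plasmid does not encode Cas9, so it must be paired with a separate Cas9 vector or used in cells that already express the nuclease. It belongs to a human kinome guide collection associated with work on optimised sgRNA design, and suits knockout of CAD after lentiviral packaging and transduction. The depositor notes that the guide was designed against a reference sequence that has since been withdrawn from the database.
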