Addgene plasmid #76961: CAD gRNA (BRDN0001146236)
Purpose: 3rd generation lentiviral gRNA plasmid targeting human CAD
Depositing lab: John Doench & David Root. Depositing organization: Broad Institute. Publication: Optimized sgRNA design to maximize activity and minimize off-target effects of CRISPR-Cas9. Doench JG, Fusi N, Sullender M, Hegde M, Vaimberg EW, Donovan KF, Smith I, Tothova Z, Wilen C, Orchard R, Virgin HW, Listgarten J, Root DE. Nat Biotechnol. 2016 Jan 18. doi: 10.1038/nbt.3437. PubMed 26780180.
Backbone
  Vector backbone: lentiGuide-Puro
  Backbone manufacturer: Zhang Lab (Addgene plasmid # 52963)
  Vector type: Mammalian Expression, Lentiviral, CRISPR
  Selectable markers: Puromycin
Growth in bacteria
  Bacterial resistance: Ampicillin, 100 μg/mL
  Growth temperature: 37°C
  Growth strain: DH5alpha
  Copy number: High Copy
Gene/Insert
  Gene/Insert name: CAD (alt name: CAD)
  gRNA/shRNA sequence: TCCACGGGTATTCAATACAG
  Species: H. sapiens (human)
  Entrez Gene: CAD (a.k.a. CDG1Z, DEE50, EIEE50, GATD4)
  Promoter: hU6
  Cloning method: Unknown
  Sequencing primers: 5′ U6-F; 3′ pS2-R
Terms and licenses: Academic/Nonprofit Terms; Industry Terms: Not Available to Industry
Depositor comments: The gRNA was designed to target a Genbank reference sequence which has since been removed from the database. Note that this plasmid does NOT contain Cas9. It should be used in conjunction with lentiCas9-Blast (Addgene #52962) or otherwise with cell lines already expressing Cas9. Browse the full kinome gRNA library at http://www.addgene.org/pooled-library/broadgpp-human-kinome/ or visit http://www.broadinstitute.org/rnai/public/ for detailed protocols and information.
How to cite: CAD gRNA (BRDN0001146236) was a gift from John Doench & David Root (Addgene plasmid # 76961 ; http://n2t.net/addgene:76961 ; RRID:Addgene_76961)
