>Addgene plasmid #76961 | CAD gRNA (BRDN0001146236) | depositor partial sequence | sequence record 144421 | Target Sequence
TCCACGGGTATTCAATACAG
