>Addgene plasmid #76961 | CAD gRNA (BRDN0001146236) | addgene partial sequence | sequence record 186843 | hU6-F
GTAGAAAGTAATAATTTCTTGGGTAGTTTGCAGTTTTAAAATTATGTTTTAAAATGGACTATCATATGCT
TACCGTAACTTGAAAGTATTTCGATTTCTTGGCTTTATATATCTTGTGGAAAGGACGAAACACCGTCCAC
GGGTATTCAATACAGGTTTTAGAGCTAGAAATAGCAAGTTAAAATAAGGCTAGTCCGTTATCAACTTGAA
AAAGTGGCACCGAGTCGGTGCTTTTTTAAGCTTGGCGTAACTAGATCTTGAGACAAATGGCAGTATTCAT
CCACAATTTTAAAAGAAAAGGGGGGATTGGGGGGTACAGTGCAGGGGAAAGAATAGTAGACATAATAGCA
ACAGACATACAAACTAAAGAATTACAAAAACAAATTACAAAAATTCAAAATTTTCGGGTTTATTACAGGG
ACAGCAGAGATCCACTTTGGCGCCGGCTCGAGGGGGCCCGGGTGCAAAGATGGATAAAGTTTTAAACAGA
GAGGAATCTTTGCAGCTAATGGACCTTCTAGGTCTTGAAAGGAGTGGGAATTGGCTCCGGTGCCCGTCAG
TGGGCAGAGC
